>Addgene plasmid #82242 | pDONR223_IKBKG_WT | addgene full sequence | sequence record 164011 | Addgene NGS result 5'--3'
TCTTCTTGAGATCCTTTTTTTCTGCGCGTAATCTGCTGCTTGCAAACAAAAAAACCACCGCTACCAGCGG
TGGTTTGTTTGCCGGATCAAGAGCTACCAACTCTTTTTCCGAAGGTAACTGGCTTCAGCAGAGCGCAGAT
ACCAAATACTGTTCTTCTAGTGTAGCCGTAGTTAGGCCACCACTTCAAGAACTCTGTAGCACCGCCTACA
TACCTCGCTCTGCTAATCCTGTTACCAGTGGCTGCTGCCAGTGGCGATAAGTCGTGTCTTACCGGGTTGG
ACTCAAGACGATAGTTACCGGATAAGGCGCAGCGGTCGGGCTGAACGGGGGGTTCGTGCACACAGCCCAG
CTTGGAGCGAACGACCTACACCGAACTGAGATACCTACAGCGTGAGCTATGAGAAAGCGCCACGCTTCCC
GAAGGGAGAAAGGCGGACAGGTATCCGGTAAGCGGCAGGGTCGGAACAGGAGAGCGCACGAGGGAGCTTC
CAGGGGGAAACGCCTGGTATCTTTATAGTCCTGTCGGGTTTCGCCACCTCTGACTTGAGCGTCGATTTTT
GTGATGCTCGTCAGGGGGGCGGAGCCTATGGAAAAACGCCAGCAACGCGGCCTTTTTACGGTTCCTGGCC
TTTTGCTGGCCTTTTGCTCACATGTTCTTTCCTGCGTTATCCCCTGATTCTGTGGATAACCGTATTACCG
CCTTTGAGTGAGCTGATACCGCTCGCCGCAGCCGAACGACCGAGCGCAGCGAGTCAGTGAGCGAGGAAGC
GGAAGAGCGCCCAATACGCAAACCGCCTCTCCCCGCGCGTTGGCCGATTCATTAATGCAGCTGGCACGAC
AGGTTTCCCGACTGGAAAGCGGGCAGTGAGCGCAACGCAATTAATACGCGTACCGCTAGCCAGGAAGAGT
TTGTAGAAACGCAAAAAGGCCATCCGTCAGGATGGCCTTCTGCTTAGTTTGATGCCTGGCAGTTTATGGC
GGGCGTCCTGCCCGCCACCCTCCGGGCCGTTGCTTCACAACGTTCAAATCCGCTCCCGGCGGATTTGTCC
TACTCAGGAGAGCGTTCACCGACAAACAACAGATAAAACGAAAGGCCCAGTCTTCCGACTGAGCCTTTCG
TTTTATTTGATGCCTGGCAGTTCCCTACTCTCGCGTTAACGCTAGCATGGATGTTTTCCCAGTCACGACG
TTGTAAAACGACGGCCAGTCTTAAGCTCGGGCCCCAAATAATGATTTTATTTTGACTGATAGTGACCTGT
TCGTTGCAACAAATTGATGAGCAATGCTTTTTTATAATGCCAACTTTGTACAAAAAAGTTGGCATGAATA
GGCACCTCTGGAAGAGCCAACTGTGTGAGATGGTGCAGCCCAGTGGTGGCCCGGCAGCAGATCAGGACGT
ACTGGGCGAAGAGTCTCCTCTGGGGAAGCCAGCCATGCTGCACCTGCCTTCAGAACAGGGCGCTCCTGAG
ACCCTCCAGCGCTGCCTGGAGGAGAATCAAGAGCTCCGAGATGCCATCCGGCAGAGCAACCAGATTCTGC
GGGAGCGCTGCGAGGAGCTTCTGCATTTCCAAGCCAGCCAGAGGGAGGAGAAGGAGTTCCTCATGTGCAA
GTTCCAGGAGGCCAGGAAACTGGTGGAGAGACTCGGCCTGGAGAAGCTCGATCTGAAGAGGCAGAAGGAG
CAGGCTCTGCGGGAGGTGGAGCACCTGAAGAGATGCCAGCAGCAGATGGCTGAGGACAAGGCCTCTGTGA
AAGCCCAGGTGACGTCCTTGCTCGGGGAGCTGCAGGAGAGCCAGAGTCGCTTGGAGGCTGCCACTAAGGA
ATGCCAGGCTCTGGAGGGTCGGGCCCGGGCGGCCAGCGAGCAGGCGCGGCAGCTGGAGAGTGAGCGCGAG
GCGCTGCAGCAGCAGCACAGCGTGCAGGTGGACCAGCTGCGCATGCAGGGCCAGAGCGTGGAGGCCGCGC
TCCGCATGGAGCGCCAGGCCGCCTCGGAGGAGAAGAGGAAGCTGGCCCAGTTGCAGGTGGCCTATCACCA
GCTCTTCCAAGAATACGACAACCACATCAAGAGCAGCGTGGTGGGCAGTGAGCGGAAGCGAGGAATGCAG
CTGGAAGATCTCAAACAGCAGCTCCAGCAGGCCGAGGAGGCCCTGGTGGCCAAACAGGAGGTGATCGATA
AGCTGAAGGAGGAGGCCGAGCAGCACAAGATTGTGATGGAGACCGTTCCGGTGCTGAAGGCCCAGGCGGA
TATCTACAAGGCGGACTTCCAGGCTGAGAGGCAGGCCCGGGAGAAGCTGGCCGAGAAGAAGGAGCTCCTG
CAGGAGCAGCTGGAGCAGCTGCAGAGGGAGTACAGCAAACTGAAGGCCAGCTGTCAGGAGTCGGCCAGGA
TCGAGGACATGAGGAAGCGGCATGTCGAGGTCTCCCAGGCCCCCTTGCCCCCCGCCCCTGCCTACCTCTC
CTCTCCCCTGGCCCTGCCCAGCCAGAGGAGGAGCCCCCCCGAGGAGCCACCTGACTTCTGCTGTCCCAAG
TGCCAGTATCAGGCCCCTGATATGGACACCCTGCAGATACATGTCATGGAGTGCATTGAGTACCCAACTT
TCTTGTACAAAGTTGGCATTATAAGAAAGCATTGCTTATCAATTTGTTGCAACGAACAGGTCACTATCAG
TCAAAATAAAATCATTATTTGCCATCCAGCTGATATCCCCTATAGTGAGTCGTATTACATGGTCATAGCT
GTTTCCTGGCAGCTCTGGCCCGTGTCTCAAAATCTCTGATGTTACATTGCACAAGATAAAAATATATCAT
CATGCCTCCTCTAGACCAGCCAGGACAGAAATGCCTCGACTTCGCTGCTACCCAAGGTTGCCGGGTGACG
CACACCGTGGAAACGGATGAAGGCACGAACCCAGTGGACATAAGCCTGTTCGGTTCGTAAGCTGTAATGC
AAGTAGCGTATGCGCTCACGCAACTGGTCCAGAACCTTGACCGAACGCAGCGGTGGTAACGGCGCAGTGG
CGGTTTTCATGGCTTGTTATGACTGTTTTTTTGGGGTACAGTCTATGCCTCGGGCATCCAAGCAGCAAGC
GCGTTACGCCGTGGGTCGATGTTTGATGTTATGGAGCAGCAACGATGTTACGCAGCAGGGCAGTCGCCCT
AAAACAAAGTTAAACATTATGAGGGAAGCGGTGATCGCCGAAGTATCGACTCAACTATCAGAGGTAGTTG
GCGTCATCGAGCGCCATCTCGAACCGACGTTGCTGGCCGTACATTTGTACGGCTCCGCAGTGGATGGCGG
CCTGAAGCCACACAGTGATATTGATTTGCTGGTTACGGTGACCGTAAGGCTTGATGAAACAACGCGGCGA
GCTTTGATCAACGACCTTTTGGAAACTTCGGCTTCCCCTGGAGAGAGCGAGATTCTCCGCGCTGTAGAAG
TCACCATTGTTGTGCACGACGACATCATTCCGTGGCGTTATCCAGCTAAGCGCGAACTGCAATTTGGAGA
ATGGCAGCGCAATGACATTCTTGCAGGTATCTTCGAGCCAGCCACGATCGACATTGATCTGGCTATCTTG
CTGACAAAAGCAAGAGAACATAGCGTTGCCTTGGTAGGTCCAGCGGCGGAGGAACTCTTTGATCCGGTTC
CTGAACAGGATCTATTTGAGGCGCTAAATGAAACCTTAACGCTATGGAACTCGCCGCCCGACTGGGCTGG
CGATGAGCGAAATGTAGTGCTTACGTTGTCCCGCATTTGGTACAGCGCAGTAACCGGCAAAATCGCGCCG
AAGGATGTCGCTGCCGACTGGGCAATGGAGCGCCTGCCGGCCCAGTATCAGCCCGTCATACTTGAAGCTA
GACAGGCTTATCTTGGACAAGAAGAAGATCGCTTGGCCTCGCGCGCAGATCAGTTGGAAGAATTTGTCCA
CTACGTGAAAGGCGAGATCACCAAGGTAGTCGGCAAATAACCCTCGAGCCACCCATGACCAAAATCCCTT
AACGTGAGTTACGCGTCGTTCCACTGAGCGTCAGACCCCGTAGAAAAGATCAAAGGA
Features (pLannotate 1.2.2; 12 found; start..end, strand, type, name):
      6..594     +  rep_origin     ori: high-copy-number ColE1/pMB1/pBR322/pUC origin of replication
    777..869     +  CDS            lacI (fragment): lac repressor; lacI; The lac repressor binds to the lac operator to inhibit transcription in E. coli. This inhibition can be relieved by adding lactose or isopropyl-β-D-thiogalactopyranoside (IPTG).
    924..951     -  terminator     rrnB T2 terminator: transcription terminator T2 from the E. coli rrnB gene
   1083..1126    +  terminator     rrnB T1 terminator: Escherichia coli rrnB; transcription terminator T1 from the E. coli rrnB gene
   1173..1209    -  CDS            lacZα (fragment): LacZα fragment of β-galactosidase; lacZ fragment
   1226..1321    +  protein_bind   attL3: mutant version of attL; recombination site for the Gateway® LR reaction LR Clonase™
   1324..2580    +  CDS            IKBKG: NEMO_HUMAN - Also known as FIP3, NEMO. Experimental evidence at protein level: Swiss-Prot protein existence level 1. (Microbial infection) Also considered to be a mediator for HTLV-1 Tax oncoprotein activation of NF-kappa-B. From Homo sapiens (Human).
   2582..2681    -  protein_bind   attL2: mutant version of attL; recombination site for the Gateway® LR reaction LR Clonase™
   2699..2717    -  promoter       T7 promoter: promoter for bacteriophage T7 RNA polymerase
   2907..2930    +  promoter       Pc promoter (fragment): intI1 (promoter lies within the coding sequence); class 1 integron promoter
   3106..3162    +  CDS            GmR (fragment): gentamycin acetyltransferase; aacC1; confers resistance to gentamycin
   3169..3960    +  CDS            SmR: aminoglycoside adenylyltransferase (Murphy, 1985); aadA; confers resistance to spectinomycin and streptomycin
