[The description below was written by a language model from this plasmid's Addgene catalogue record and pLannotate feature annotations shown in this document.]
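Description:
pDONR223_IKBKG_WT is a Gateway entry clone built in the Invitrogen pDONR223 backbone. It carries the wild-type human IKBKG open reading frame, which encodes NEMO/IKK-gamma, the regulatory subunit of the IκB kinase complex in NF-κB signalling. The sequenced plasmid is about 4.0 kb. It replicates in E. coli at high copy from a ColE1/pUC-type origin and is selected with spectinomycin through the aadA (SmR) aminoglycoside adenylyltransferase gene. Upstream of that gene lie fragments of a class 1 integron Pc promoter and a gentamicin acetyltransferase gene. The short lacI and lacZα fragments annotated in the table are likewise backbone remnants with no intended function.

The roughly 1.26 kb IKBKG coding sequence sits between two attL recombination sites. The automated annotation labels these attL3 and attL2, although the upstream site occupies the position normally called attL1 in pDONR223-derived entry clones. rrnB T1 and T2 terminators lie upstream of the cassette and insulate it from read-through transcription. A T7 promoter lies beyond the downstream att site, facing back toward the insert. The record lists no promoter driving the gene, so the plasmid is not an expression construct. It instead serves as a source clone from which the ORF is moved by LR Clonase recombination into Gateway destination vectors. The insert is in the "open" configuration, with no stop codon directly after the coding sequence, which permits in-frame C-terminal fusion to tags or reporters supplied by the destination vector.

The clone belongs to the Target Accelerator Plasmid Collection. There it serves as the wild-type reference alongside variant alleles in systematic functional studies of cancer-associated mutations and in morphological profiling of gene and allele function.
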