Addgene plasmid #82242: pDONR223_IKBKG_WT
Purpose: Gateway Donor vector containing IKBKG , part of the Target Accelerator Plasmid Collection.
Depositing lab: Jesse Boehm & William Hahn & David Root. Depositing organization: Broad Institute. Publication: Systematic Functional Interrogation of Rare Cancer Variants Identifies Oncogenic Alleles. Kim E, Ilic N, Shrestha Y, Zou L, Kamburov A, Zhu C, Yang X, Lubonja R, Tran N, Nguyen C, Lawrence MS, Piccioni F, Bagul M, Doench JG, Chouinard CR, Wu X, Hogstrom L, Natoli T, Tamayo P, Horn H, Corsello SM, Lage K, Root DE, Subramanian A, Golub TR, Getz G, Boehm JS, Hahn WC. Cancer Discov. 2016 Jul;6(7):714-26. doi: 10.1158/2159-8290.CD-16-0160. Epub 2016 May 4. PubMed 27147599.
Backbone
  Vector backbone: pDONR223
  Backbone manufacturer: Invitrogen
  Backbone size w/o insert (bp): 2790
  Vector type: Gateway Entry vector
Growth in bacteria
  Bacterial resistance: Spectinomycin, 50 μg/mL
  Growth temperature: 37°C
  Growth strain: DH5alpha
  Copy number: High Copy
Gene/Insert
  Gene/Insert name: IKBKG (alt name: NM_003639.4)
  Species: H. sapiens (human)
  Mutation: WT
  Entrez Gene: IKBKG (a.k.a. AMCBX1, EDAID1, FIP-3, FIP3, Fip3p, IKK-gamma, IKKAP1, IKKG, IMD33, IP, IP1, IP2, IPD2, NEMO, SAIDX, ZC2HC9)
  Promoter: None
  Cloning method: Gateway Cloning
  Sequencing primers: 5′ M13pUC-fwd; 3′ M13-Rev
Terms and licenses: Academic/Nonprofit Terms; Industry Terms: Not Available to Industry
Depositor comments: Open state: NO stop codon immediately follows insert. Supporting reference: Systematic morphological profiling of human gene and allele function via Cell Painting. Rohban MH, et al. Elife. 2017, Mar 18;6. pii: e24060. PubMed PMID 28315521
How to cite: pDONR223_IKBKG_WT was a gift from Jesse Boehm & William Hahn & David Root (Addgene plasmid # 82242 ; http://n2t.net/addgene:82242 ; RRID:Addgene_82242)
