>Addgene plasmid #82242 | pDONR223_IKBKG_WT | depositor partial sequence | sequence record 155613 | Insert sequence
ATGAATAGGCACCTCTGGAAGAGCCAACTGTGTGAGATGGTGCAGCCCAGTGGTGGCCCGGCAGCAGATC
AGGACGTACTGGGCGAAGAGTCTCCTCTGGGGAAGCCAGCCATGCTGCACCTGCCTTCAGAACAGGGCGC
TCCTGAGACCCTCCAGCGCTGCCTGGAGGAGAATCAAGAGCTCCGAGATGCCATCCGGCAGAGCAACCAG
ATTCTGCGGGAGCGCTGCGAGGAGCTTCTGCATTTCCAAGCCAGCCAGAGGGAGGAGAAGGAGTTCCTCA
TGTGCAAGTTCCAGGAGGCCAGGAAACTGGTGGAGAGACTCGGCCTGGAGAAGCTCGATCTGAAGAGGCA
GAAGGAGCAGGCTCTGCGGGAGGTGGAGCACCTGAAGAGATGCCAGCAGCAGATGGCTGAGGACAAGGCC
TCTGTGAAAGCCCAGGTGACGTCCTTGCTCGGGGAGCTGCAGGAGAGCCAGAGTCGCTTGGAGGCTGCCA
CTAAGGAATGCCAGGCTCTGGAGGGTCGGGCCCGGGCGGCCAGCGAGCAGGCGCGGCAGCTGGAGAGTGA
GCGCGAGGCGCTGCAGCAGCAGCACAGCGTGCAGGTGGACCAGCTGCGCATGCAGGGCCAGAGCGTGGAG
GCCGCGCTCCGCATGGAGCGCCAGGCCGCCTCGGAGGAGAAGAGGAAGCTGGCCCAGTTGCAGGTGGCCT
ATCACCAGCTCTTCCAAGAATACGACAACCACATCAAGAGCAGCGTGGTGGGCAGTGAGCGGAAGCGAGG
AATGCAGCTGGAAGATCTCAAACAGCAGCTCCAGCAGGCCGAGGAGGCCCTGGTGGCCAAACAGGAGGTG
ATCGATAAGCTGAAGGAGGAGGCCGAGCAGCACAAGATTGTGATGGAGACCGTTCCGGTGCTGAAGGCCC
AGGCGGATATCTACAAGGCGGACTTCCAGGCTGAGAGGCAGGCCCGGGAGAAGCTGGCCGAGAAGAAGGA
GCTCCTGCAGGAGCAGCTGGAGCAGCTGCAGAGGGAGTACAGCAAACTGAAGGCCAGCTGTCAGGAGTCG
GCCAGGATCGAGGACATGAGGAAGCGGCATGTCGAGGTCTCCCAGGCCCCCTTGCCCCCCGCCCCTGCCT
ACCTCTCCTCTCCCCTGGCCCTGCCCAGCCAGAGGAGGAGCCCCCCCGAGGAGCCACCTGACTTCTGCTG
TCCCAAGTGCCAGTATCAGGCCCCTGATATGGACACCCTGCAGATACATGTCATGGAGTGCATTGAG
